Addgene plasmid #106714: gh40
Purpose: expression of gRNA targeting ST6GAL1
Depositing lab: Eric-Paul Bennett. Depositing organization: University of Copenhagen. Publication: A validated gRNA library for CRISPR/Cas9 targeting of the human glycosyltransferase genome. Narimatsu Y, Joshi HJ, Zhang Y, Gomes C, Chen YH, Lorenzetti F, Furukawa S, Schjoldager K, Hansen L, Clausen H, Bennett EP, Wandall HH. Glycobiology. 2018 Jan 5. pii: 4791732. doi: 10.1093/glycob/cwx101. PubMed 29315387.
Backbone
  Vector backbone: pU6
  Vector type: Mammalian Expression
Growth in bacteria
  Bacterial resistance: Ampicillin, 100 μg/mL
  Growth temperature: 37°C
  Growth strain: DH5alpha
  Copy number: High Copy
Gene/Insert
  Gene/Insert name: ST6GAL1
  gRNA/shRNA sequence: TGTATCCTCAAGCAGCACCC
  Species: H. sapiens (human)
  Entrez Gene: ST6GAL1 (a.k.a. CDw75, SIAT1, ST6GalI, ST6N)
  Cloning method: Restriction Enzyme; 5′ cloning site unknown (unknown if destroyed); 3′ cloning site unknown (unknown if destroyed)
  Sequencing primers: 5′ T7NP
Terms and licenses: Academic/Nonprofit Terms; Industry Terms: Not Available to Industry
How to cite: gh40 was a gift from Eric-Paul Bennett (Addgene plasmid # 106714 ; http://n2t.net/addgene:106714 ; RRID:Addgene_106714)
