[The description below was written by a language model from this plasmid's Addgene catalogue record and pLannotate feature annotations shown in this document.]
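Description:
gh40 is a small (about 3.2 kb) mammalian-expression guide RNA plasmid built on a pU6 backbone, designed to express a single CRISPR guide RNA directed against human ST6GAL1, a gene also recorded under the aliases SIAT1 and ST6GalI. It belongs to a validated gRNA collection covering the human glycosyltransferase genes. The expression unit consists of the human U6 snRNA promoter, an RNA polymerase III promoter suited to producing short, uncapped transcripts. A short unannotated gap follows, which is where the 20-nt ST6GAL1 targeting spacer would be expected to sit, and then the Streptococcus pyogenes Cas9 gRNA scaffold. A second, partial scaffold fragment is annotated immediately downstream of the full scaffold; the record does not explain its origin. The plasmid carries no Cas9 gene, so the nuclease has to be supplied separately, for example from a co-transfected plasmid or a Cas9-expressing cell line.

The remainder of the plasmid is bacterial maintenance sequence. A high-copy ColE1/pUC-type origin supports propagation in E. coli, and β-lactamase expressed from its own promoter provides ampicillin selection. An f1 phage origin is also present, along with small bom and rop fragments that appear to be backbone remnants. A single AAV2 inverted terminal repeat is annotated downstream of the gRNA cassette. Because only one ITR is detected, the construct as annotated does not look like a packageable AAV genome, and the ITR is probably a leftover from a parental vector. There is no mammalian selection marker or reporter among the annotated features. The cloning sites used for the insert are not recorded. The intended use is transient delivery into human cells to knock out or edit ST6GAL1 in glycosylation studies.
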