Features (pLannotate 1.2.2; 11 found; start..end, strand, type, name):
      1..241     +  promoter       U6 promoter: RNA polymerase III promoter for human U6 snRNA
    271..346     +  misc_RNA       gRNA scaffold: guide RNA scaffold for the Streptococcus pyogenes CRISPR/Cas9 system
    353..396     +  misc_RNA       gRNA scaffold (fragment): guide RNA scaffold for the Streptococcus pyogenes CRISPR/Cas9 system
    444..584     +  repeat_region  AAV2 ITR: inverted terminal repeat of adeno-associated virus serotype 2 inverted
    589..640     -  misc_feature   bom (fragment): basis of mobility region from pBR322
    659..1114    +  rep_origin     f1 ori (sequence partly withheld): f1 bacteriophage origin of replication; arrow indicates direction of (+) strand synthesis
   1115..1164    -  misc_feature   bom (fragment): basis of mobility region from pBR322
   1266..1301    -  CDS            rop (fragment): Rop protein, which maintains plasmids at low copy number; rop
   1396..1500    +  promoter       AmpR promoter: bla
   1501..2361    +  CDS            AmpR: β-lactamase; bla; confers resistance to ampicillin, carbenicillin, and related antibiotics
   2532..3120    +  rep_origin     ori: high-copy-number ColE1/pMB1/pBR322/pUC origin of replication
>Addgene plasmid #106714 | gh40 | addgene full sequence | sequence record 225527 | Addgene NGS Result
GAGGGCCTATTTCCCATGATTCCTTCATATTTGCATATACGATACAAGGCTGTTAGAGAGATAATTGGAA
TTAATTTGACTGTAAACACAAAGATATTAGTACAAAATACGTGACGTAGAAAGTAATAATTTCTTGGGTA
GTTTGCAGTTTTAAAATTATGTTTTAAAATGGACTATCATATGCTTACCGTAACTTGAAAGTATTTCGAT
TTCTTGGCTTTATATATCTTGTGGAAAGGACGAAACACCGTGTATCCTCAAGCAGCACCCGTTTTAGAGC
TAGAAATAGCAAGTTAAAATAAGGCTAGTCCGTTATCAACTTGAAAAAGTGGCACCGAGTCGGTGCTTTT
TTGTTTTAGAGCTAGAAATAGCAAGTTAAAATAAGGCTAGTCCGTTTTTAGCGCGTGCGCCAATTCTGCA
GACAAATGGCTCTAGAGGGCCGCAGGAACCCCTAGTGATGGAGTTGGCCACTCCCTCTCTGCGCGCTCGC
TCGCTCACTGAGGTCGGGCGACCAAAGGTCGCCCGACGCCCGGGCTTTGCCCGGGCGGCCTCAGTGAGCG
AGCGAGCGCGCAGCTGCCTGCAGGGGCGCCTGATGCGGTATTTTCTCCTTACGCATCTGTGCGGTATTTC
ACACCGCATA
[95 nt withheld, positions 641-735]
T
[46 nt withheld, positions 737-782]
C
[141 nt withheld, positions 784-924]
CCTTTGACGTTGGAGTCCACGTTCTTT
[37 nt withheld, positions 952-988]
ACTCTATCTCGGGCTATTCTTTTGATTTATAAGGGATTTTGCCGATTTCGGTCTATTGGTTAAAAAATGA
GCTGATTTAACAAAAATTTAACGCGAATTTTAACAAAATATTAACGTTTACAATTTTATGGTGCACTCTC
AGTACAATCTGCTCTGATGCCGCATAGTTAAGCCAGCCCCGACACCCGCCAACACCCGCTGACGCGCCCT
GACGGGCTTGTCTGCTCCCGGCATCCGCTTACAGACAAGCTGTGACCGTCTCCGGGAGCTGCATGTGTCA
GAGGTTTTCACCGTCATCACCGAAACGCGCGAGACGAAAGGGCCTCGTGATACGCCTATTTTTATAGGTT
AATGTCATGATAATAATGGTTTCTTAGACGTCAGGTGGCACTTTTCGGGGAAATGTGCGCGGAACCCCTA
TTTGTTTATTTTTCTAAATACATTCAAATATGTATCCGCTCATGAGACAATAACCCTGATAAATGCTTCA
ATAATATTGAAAAAGGAAGAGTATGAGTATTCAACATTTCCGTGTCGCCCTTATTCCCTTTTTTGCGGCA
TTTTGCCTTCCTGTTTTTGCTCACCCAGAAACGCTGGTGAAAGTAAAAGATGCTGAAGATCAGTTGGGTG
CACGAGTGGGTTACATCGAACTGGATCTCAACAGCGGTAAGATCCTTGAGAGTTTTCGCCCCGAAGAACG
TTTTCCAATGATGAGCACTTTTAAAGTTCTGCTATGTGGCGCGGTATTATCCCGTATTGACGCCGGGCAA
GAGCAACTCGGTCGCCGCATACACTATTCTCAGAATGACTTGGTTGAGTACTCACCAGTCACAGAAAAGC
ATCTTACGGATGGCATGACAGTAAGAGAATTATGCAGTGCTGCCATAACCATGAGTGATAACACTGCGGC
CAACTTACTTCTGACAACGATCGGAGGACCGAAGGAGCTAACCGCTTTTTTGCACAACATGGGGGATCAT
GTAACTCGCCTTGATCGTTGGGAACCGGAGCTGAATGAAGCCATACCAAACGACGAGCGTGACACCACGA
TGCCTGTAGCAATGGCAACAACGTTGCGCAAACTATTAACTGGCGAACTACTTACTCTAGCTTCCCGGCA
ACAATTAATAGACTGGATGGAGGCGGATAAAGTTGCAGGACCACTTCTGCGCTCGGCCCTTCCGGCTGGC
TGGTTTATTGCTGATAAATCTGGAGCCGGTGAGCGTGGAAGCCGCGGTATCATTGCAGCACTGGGGCCAG
ATGGTAAGCCCTCCCGTATCGTAGTTATCTACACGACGGGGAGTCAGGCAACTATGGATGAACGAAATAG
ACAGATCGCTGAGATAGGTGCCTCACTGATTAAGCATTGGTAACTGTCAGACCAAGTTTACTCATATATA
CTTTAGATTGATTTAAAACTTCATTTTTAATTTAAAAGGATCTAGGTGAAGATCCTTTTTGATAATCTCA
TGACCAAAATCCCTTAACGTGAGTTTTCGTTCCACTGAGCGTCAGACCCCGTAGAAAAGATCAAAGGATC
TTCTTGAGATCCTTTTTTTCTGCGCGTAATCTGCTGCTTGCAAACAAAAAAACCACCGCTACCAGCGGTG
GTTTGTTTGCCGGATCAAGAGCTACCAACTCTTTTTCCGAAGGTAACTGGCTTCAGCAGAGCGCAGATAC
CAAATACTGTTCTTCTAGTGTAGCCGTAGTTAGGCCACCACTTCAAGAACTCTGTAGCACCGCCTACATA
CCTCGCTCTGCTAATCCTGTTACCAGTGGCTGCTGCCAGTGGCGATAAGTCGTGTCTTACCGGGTTGGAC
TCAAGACGATAGTTACCGGATAAGGCGCAGCGGTCGGGCTGAACGGGGGGTTCGTGCACACAGCCCAGCT
TGGAGCGAACGACCTACACCGAACTGAGATACCTACAGCGTGAGCTATGAGAAAGCGCCACGCTTCCCGA
AGGGAGAAAGGCGGACAGGTATCCGGTAAGCGGCAGGGTCGGAACAGGAGAGCGCACGAGGGAGCTTCCA
GGGGGAAACGCCTGGTATCTTTATAGTCCTGTCGGGTTTCGCCACCTCTGACTTGAGCGTCGATTTTTGT
GATGCTCGTCAGGGGGGCGGAGCCTATGGAAAAACGCCAGCAACGCGGCCTTTTTACGGTTCCTGGCCTT
TTGCTGGCCTTTTGCTCACATGT
