>Addgene plasmid #106714 | gh40 | addgene partial sequence | sequence record 220809 | hU6-F
GGAATTAATTTGACTGTAAACACAAAGATATTAGTACAAAATACGTGACGTAGAAAGTAATAATTTCTTG
GGTAGTTTGCAGTTTTAAAATTATGTTTTAAAATGGACTATCATATGCTTACCGTAACTTGAAAGTATTT
CGATTTCTTGGCTTTATATATCTTGTGGAAAGGACGAAACACCGTGTATCCTCAAGCAGCACCCGTTTTA
GAGCTAGAAATAGCAAGTTAAAATAAGGCTAGTCCGTTATCAACTTGAAAAAGTGGCACCGAGTCGGTGC
TTTTTTGTTTTAGAGCTAGAAATAGCAAGTTAAAATAAGGCTAGTCCGTTTTTAGCGCGTGCGCCAATTC
TGCAGACAAATGGCTCTAGAGGGCCGCAGGAACCCCTAGTGATGGAGTTGGCCACTCCTCTCTGCGCGCT
C
